Addgene plasmid #130601: pTK_Lmo4_enh_17_Citrine
Purpose: enhancer reporter
Depositing lab: Tatjana Sauka-Spengler. Depositing organization: University of Oxford. Publication: Reconstruction of the Global Neural Crest Gene Regulatory Network In Vivo. Williams RM, Candido-Ferreira I, Repapi E, Gavriouchkina D, Senanayake U, Ling ITC, Telenius J, Taylor S, Hughes J, Sauka-Spengler T. Dev Cell. 2019 Oct 21;51(2):255-276.e7. doi: 10.1016/j.devcel.2019.10.003. PubMed 31639368.
Backbone
  Vector backbone: pTK_BsmBI_Citrine
  Backbone size w/o insert (bp): 4670
  Vector type: enhancer reporter
Growth in bacteria
  Bacterial resistance: Ampicillin, 100 μg/mL
  Growth temperature: 37°C
  Growth strain: DH5alpha
  Copy number: Low Copy
Gene/Insert
  Gene/Insert name: Lmo4_enh_17
  Species: G. gallus (chicken)
  Insert size (bp): 900
  Promoter: thymidine kinase minimal promoter
  Cloning method: Restriction Enzyme; 5′ cloning site Unknown (unknown if destroyed)
  Sequencing primers: 5′ pTK forward CTAGCAAAATAGGCTGTCCC; 3′ pTK reverse ATATTTCTTCCGGGGACACC
Terms and licenses: Academic/Nonprofit Terms; Industry Terms: Not Available to Industry
How to cite: pTK_Lmo4_enh_17_Citrine was a gift from Tatjana Sauka-Spengler (Addgene plasmid # 130601 ; http://n2t.net/addgene:130601 ; RRID:Addgene_130601)
