[The description below was written by a language model from this plasmid's Addgene catalogue record and pLannotate feature annotations shown in this document.]
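Description:
pTK_Lmo4_enh_17_Citrine is an enhancer reporter plasmid built on the pTK_BsmBI_Citrine backbone, carrying a roughly 900 bp candidate regulatory element from the chicken (G. gallus) Lmo4 locus, designated enhancer 17. The element sits upstream of a herpes simplex virus thymidine kinase minimal promoter. In the annotated 5,396 nt sequence, the unannotated stretch between the upstream pause site and the TK promoter is where the insert would be expected to lie, although the feature table does not label it and the cloning sites are recorded as unknown. Downstream of the promoter are a chimeric β-globin/immunoglobulin heavy chain intron, which generally improves transcript processing and expression, the coding sequence for the yellow fluorescent protein Citrine, and an SV40 polyadenylation signal.

The logic of the design is that the minimal TK promoter alone gives little transcription, so Citrine fluorescence reports the spatial and temporal activity of the cloned enhancer. A synthetic poly(A) signal and an RNA polymerase II transcriptional pause site from the human α2 globin gene lie immediately upstream of the enhancer position. They act to block read-through transcription from the plasmid backbone and so reduce background signal.

For propagation in E. coli the plasmid carries a ColE1/pUC-type origin and an ampicillin resistance gene (β-lactamase) with its own promoter. The catalogue lists it as low copy even though the origin is annotated as a high-copy type. An f1 origin is also present, along with short remnant fragments of lacZα, a tetracycline resistance gene and SV40 large T antigen that are not functional units. The associated work concerns the neural crest gene regulatory network in vivo, consistent with use for testing enhancer activity in that context.
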