Features (pLannotate 1.2.2; 13 found; start..end, strand, type, name):
     14..105     +  misc_feature   pause site: RNA polymerase II transcriptional pause signal from the human α2 globin gene
   1165..1310    +  promoter       HSV TK promoter: herpes simplex virus thymidine kinase promoter
   1388..1520    +  intron         chimeric intron: chimera between introns from human β-globin and immunoglobulin heavy chain genes
   1580..2296    +  CDS            Citrine: Citrine is a basic (constitutively fluorescent) yellow fluorescent protein published in 2001, derived from Aequorea victoria. It has moderate acid sensitivity.
   2471..2592    -  polyA_signal   SV40 poly(A) signal: SV40 polyadenylation signal
   2615..2683    -  CDS            large T antigen (fragment): large T antigen from SV40 (simian virus 40)
   2699..2831    +  CDS            TcR (fragment): tetracycline efflux protein; tet; confers resistance to tetracycline
   3011..3599    -  rep_origin     ori: high-copy-number ColE1/pMB1/pBR322/pUC origin of replication
   3770..4630    -  CDS            AmpR: β-lactamase; bla; confers resistance to ampicillin, carbenicillin, and related antibiotics
   4631..4735    -  promoter       AmpR promoter: bla
   4762..5190    +  rep_origin     f1 ori (sequence partly withheld): f1 bacteriophage origin of replication; arrow indicates direction of (+) strand synthesis
   5222..5289    -  CDS            lacZα (fragment): LacZα fragment of β-galactosidase; lacZ fragment
   5348..5396    +  polyA_signal   poly(A) signal: synthetic polyadenylation signal
>Addgene plasmid #130601 | pTK_Lmo4_enh_17_Citrine | addgene full sequence | sequence record 259016 | Addgene NGS Result
AATCGATAGTACTAACATACGCTCTCCATCAAAACAAAACGAAACAAAACAAACTAGCAAAATAGGCTGT
CCCCAGTGCAAGTGCAGGTGCCAGAACATTTCTCTATCGATAGGTACCGAGCTCGAGTTGCCAGGGCTGG
AGTTATGGCTGTGGGATCTCATCTGACTAAAAGAATAGCGTGTACACAGTAATCAGCTCTGTTATAATTC
TGCCGTGGTGTATGGAAAGGAAATTGCAGTAGCATTATTCTAGGAGTAGTCTACAGACTTTGTCTTTTTT
GGTACGTCTTGAAAGGGAGCCAGTGTCTCCCCAGCTTGAGTCAACCATACCCTATCTAAGTAAAGTGGAC
TGAGATCATCTAGATGCTGGTCTTCATTTCTAATGAGCCTTCCCAGTAAAACAGGAAATGATAATCTTGG
AAGGGGGAAAAAAAAAATGGTCAAAAATCAGCCAGGGAACATTTAAAGGTTTGTTCTGTACTAGCAGAGC
TAAGAAAAAGGCCTGAGAAAAGTGTGTCCTGGGATCACTCACAGTTAAAGCACTGATTAATTAAGCAGAG
GGTCATTCTTCAGAAAGACTGGAGGGCAGTTTGGGCCCAGGGGCTGTAATTTGGACACTTCTGGAGTTCT
AGATACACTGAGCTATTCTGCGCTGGGCCTGTGAATATGTGCATTCTTTTGGCTGAACAATGGCATCTTT
ATTCAAATGTGAGCCACTAAGTAAGTGGCTGTCTCCTAATATGGGTGGTATTTCTTCCTGCTCTGCCTCA
ATCTCCGCTGCTTTCCCGTTGCCTTATCAGTGCTTTGTAGCACAACTGACAAAACGGAACCTATTCACAA
TGCTAAAAACCTCCCCTTTCAGAGACACAGAAAAAACGCCCCAAATGCTTACATATCCTCCAATTCTGTG
GCAGGGTGTTTACTTCTTTAAATTTGGTTCTGCTTATCTGACACTGTTTTGGAAATTAATAAAGTGGTGC
CTGGCTTTTATTGTTTTGACTATGGGAAGGAAATTAACCCACAACTGTTACAAGTGTCTGTTGGCTAGCC
CGGGCTCGAGATCTGCGATCTAAGTAAGCTTGCTGCTTCATCCCCGTGGCCCGTTGCTCGCGTTTGCTGG
CGGTGTCCCCGGAAGAAATATATTTGCATGTCTTTAGTTCTATGATGACACAAACCCCGCCCAGCGTCTT
GTCATTGGCGAATTCGAACACGCAGATGCAGTCGGGGCGGCGCGGTCCCAGGTCCACTTCGCATATTAAG
GTGACGCGTGTGGCCTCGAACACCGAGCGACCCTGCAGCGACCCGCTTAACAGCGTCAACAGCGTGCCGC
AGATCCCAAGCTTGCGGCCGCTTAAGCTGCAGAAGTTGGTCGTGAGGCACTGGGCAGGTAAGTATCAAGG
TTACAAGACAGGTTTAAGGAGACCAATAGAAACTGGGCTTGTCGAGACAGAGAAGACTCTTGCGTTTCTG
ATAGGCACCTATTGGTCTTACTGACATCCACTTTGCCTTTCTCTCCACAGGTGTCCACTCCCAGGTTCAA
TACAGCTCTTAAGCGGCCGCAAGCTAGCTTGCCGCCACCATGGTGAGCAAGGGCGAGGAGCTGTTCACCG
GGGTGGTGCCCATCCTGGTCGAGCTGGACGGCGACGTAAACGGCCACAAGTTCAGCGTGTCCGGCGAGGG
CGAGGGCGATGCCACCTACGGCAAGCTGACCCTGAAGTTCATCTGCACCACCGGCAAGCTGCCCGTGCCC
TGGCCCACCCTCGTGACCACCTTCGGCTACGGCCTGATGTGCTTCGCCCGCTACCCCGACCACATGAAGC
AGCACGACTTCTTCAAGTCCGCCATGCCCGAAGGCTACGTCCAGGAGCGCACCATCTTCTTCAAGGACGA
CGGCAACTACAAGACCCGCGCCGAGGTGAAGTTCGAGGGCGACACCCTGGTGAACCGCATCGAGCTGAAG
GGCATCGACTTCAAGGAGGACGGCAACATCCTGGGGCACAAGCTGGAGTACAACTACAACAGCCACAACG
TCTATATCATGGCCGACAAGCAGAAGAACGGCATCAAGGTGAACTTCAAGATCCGCCACAACATCGAGGA
CGGCAGCGTGCAGCTCGCCGACCACTACCAGCAGAACACCCCCATCGGCGACGGCCCCGTGCTGCTGCCC
GACAACCACTACCTGAGCTACCAGTCCGCCCTGAGCAAAGACCCCAACGAGAAGCGCGATCACATGGTCC
TGCTGGAGTTCGTGACCGCCGCCGGGATCACTCTCGGCATGGACGAGCTGTACAAGTGAGCCTCTAGACT
CCCTCAGCGGCGCGCCTTGCAGTAATTCACGAGGCCAAAGGCGAACCATTTCCACCAGCGGTACTCCGGC
TCATTCTTACCGCGCAGATCGTTGTGGACAGATCGCGAAAGATCTCACGTGTCTAGAGTCGGGGCGGCCG
GCCGCTTCGAGCAGACATGATAAGATACATTGATGAGTTTGGACAAACCACAACTAGAATGCAGTGAAAA
AAATGCTTTATTTGTGAAATTTGTGATGCTATTGCTTTATTTGTAACCATTATAAGCTGCAATAAACAAG
TTAACAACAACAATTGCATTCATTTTATGTTTCAGGTTCAGGGGGAGGTGTGGGAGGTTTTTTAAAGCAA
GTAAAACCTCTACAAATGTGGTAAAATCGATAAGGATCCGTCGACCGATGCCCTTGAGAGCCTTCAACCC
AGTCAGCTCCTTCCGGTGGGCGCGGGGCATGACTATCGTCGCCGCACTTATGACTGTCTTCTTTATCATG
CAACTCGTAGGACAGGTGCCGGCAGCGCTCTTCCGCTTCCTCGCTCACTGACTCGCTGCGCTCGGTCGTT
CGGCTGCGGCGAGCGGTATCAGCTCACTCAAAGGCGGTAATACGGTTATCCACAGAATCAGGGGATAACG
CAGGAAAGAACATGTGAGCAAAAGGCCAGCAAAAGGCCAGGAACCGTAAAAAGGCCGCGTTGCTGGCGTT
TTTCCATAGGCTCCGCCCCCCTGACGAGCATCACAAAAATCGACGCTCAAGTCAGAGGTGGCGAAACCCG
ACAGGACTATAAAGATACCAGGCGTTTCCCCCTGGAAGCTCCCTCGTGCGCTCTCCTGTTCCGACCCTGC
CGCTTACCGGATACCTGTCCGCCTTTCTCCCTTCGGGAAGCGTGGCGCTTTCTCATAGCTCACGCTGTAG
GTATCTCAGTTCGGTGTAGGTCGTTCGCTCCAAGCTGGGCTGTGTGCACGAACCCCCCGTTCAGCCCGAC
CGCTGCGCCTTATCCGGTAACTATCGTCTTGAGTCCAACCCGGTAAGACACGACTTATCGCCACTGGCAG
CAGCCACTGGTAACAGGATTAGCAGAGCGAGGTATGTAGGCGGTGCTACAGAGTTCTTGAAGTGGTGGCC
TAACTACGGCTACACTAGAAGAACAGTATTTGGTATCTGCGCTCTGCTGAAGCCAGTTACCTTCGGAAAA
AGAGTTGGTAGCTCTTGATCCGGCAAACAAACCACCGCTGGTAGCGGTGGTTTTTTTGTTTGCAAGCAGC
AGATTACGCGCAGAAAAAAAGGATCTCAAGAAGATCCTTTGATCTTTTCTACGGGGTCTGACGCTCAGTG
GAACGAAAACTCACGTTAAGGGATTTTGGTCATGAGATTATCAAAAAGGATCTTCACCTAGATCCTTTTA
AATTAAAAATGAAGTTTTAAATCAATCTAAAGTATATATGAGTAAACTTGGTCTGACAGTTACCAATGCT
TAATCAGTGAGGCACCTATCTCAGCGATCTGTCTATTTCGTTCATCCATAGTTGCCTGACTCCCCGTCGT
GTAGATAACTACGATACGGGAGGGCTTACCATCTGGCCCCAGTGCTGCAATGATACCGCGAGACCCACGC
TCACCGGCTCCAGATTTATCAGCAATAAACCAGCCAGCCGGAAGGGCCGAGCGCAGAAGTGGTCCTGCAA
CTTTATCCGCCTCCATCCAGTCTATTAATTGTTGCCGGGAAGCTAGAGTAAGTAGTTCGCCAGTTAATAG
TTTGCGCAACGTTGTTGCCATTGCTACAGGCATCGTGGTGTCACGCTCGTCGTTTGGTATGGCTTCATTC
AGCTCCGGTTCCCAACGATCAAGGCGAGTTACATGATCCCCCATGTTGTGCAAAAAAGCGGTTAGCTCCT
TCGGTCCTCCGATCGTTGTCAGAAGTAAGTTGGCCGCAGTGTTATCACTCATGGTTATGGCAGCACTGCA
TAATTCTCTTACTGTCATGCCATCCGTAAGATGCTTTTCTGTGACTGGTGAGTACTCAACCAAGTCATTC
TGAGAATAGTGTATGCGGCGACCGAGTTGCTCTTGCCCGGCGTCAATACGGGATAATACCGCGCCACATA
GCAGAACTTTAAAAGTGCTCATCATTGGAAAACGTTCTTCGGGGCGAAAACTCTCAAGGATCTTACCGCT
GTTGAGATCCAGTTCGATGTAACCCACTCGTGCACCCAACTGATCTTCAGCATCTTTTACTTTCACCAGC
GTTTCTGGGTGAGCAAAAACAGGAAGGCAAAATGCCGCAAAAAAGGGAATAAGGGCGACACGGAAATGTT
GAATACTCATACTCTTCCTTTTTCAATATTATTGAAGCATTTATCAGGGTTATTGTCTCATGAGCGGATA
CATATTTGAATGTATTTAGAAAAATAAACAAATAGGGGTTCCGCGCACATTTCCCCGAAAAGTGCCACCT
G
[124 nt withheld, positions 4762-4885]
C
[91 nt withheld, positions 4887-4977]
A
[49 nt withheld, positions 4979-5027]
CCTTTGACGTTGGAGTCCACGTTCTTT
[37 nt withheld, positions 5055-5091]
ACCCTATCTCGGTCTATTCTTTTGATTTATAAGGGATTTTGCCGATTTCGGCCTATTGGTTAAAAAATGA
GCTGATTTAACAAAAATTTAACGCGAATTTTAACAAAATATTAACGCTTACAATTTGCCATTCGCCATTC
AGGCTGCGCAACTGTTGGGAAGGGCGATCGGTGCGGGCCTCTTCGCTATTACGCCAGCCCAAGCTACCAT
GATAAGTAAGTAATATTAAGGTACGGGAGGTACTTGGAGCGGCCGCAATAAAATATCTTTATTTTCATTA
CATCTGTGTGTTGGTTTTTTGTGTG
